Addgene plasmid #214483: AiP1332 - pAAV-AiE2114m-minBG-SYFP2-WPRE-BGHpA
Purpose: AiE2114m is an enhancer sequence, designed to drive AAV-mediated transgene expression in specific populations of brain cells
Depositing lab: Allen Institute for Brain Science & Bosiljka Tasic. Depositing organization: Allen Institute. Publication: A suite of enhancer AAVs and transgenic mouse lines for genetic access to cortical cell types. Ben-Simon Y, Hooper M, Narayan S, Daigle TL, Dwivedi D, Way SW, Oster A, Stafford DA, Mich JK, Taormina MJ, Martinez RA, Opitz-Araya X, Roth JR, Alexander JR, Allen S, Amster A, Arbuckle J, Ayala A, Baker PM, Bakken TE, Barcelli T, Barta S, Bendrick J, Bertagnolli D, Bielstein C, Bishwakarma P, Bowlus J, Boyer G, Brouner K, Casian B, Casper T, Chakka AB, Chakrabarty R, Chance RK, Chavan S, Clark M, Colbert K, Collman F, Daniel S, Departee M, DiValentin P, Donadio N, Dotson N, Egdorf T, Fliss T, Gabitto M, Garcia J, Gary A, Gasperini M, Gloe J, Goldy J, Gore BB, Graybuck L, Greisman N, Haeseleer F, Halterman C, Haradon Z, Hastings SD, Helback O, Ho W, Hockemeyer D, Huang C, Huff S, Hunker A, Johansen N, Jones D, Juneau Z, Kalmbach B, Kannan M, Khem S, Kussick E, Kutsal R, Larsen R, Lee C, Lee AY, Leibly M, Lenz GH, Li S, Liang E, Lusk N, Madigan Z, Malloy J, Malone J, McCue R, Melchor J, Mollenkopf T, Moosman S, Morin E, Newman D, Ng L, Ngo K, Omstead V, Otto S, Oyama A, Pena N, Pham T, Phillips E, Pom CA, Potekhina L, Ransford S, Ray PL, Rette D, Reynoldson C, Rimorin C, Rocha D, Ruiz A, Sanchez REA, Sawyer L, Sedeno-Cortes A, Sevigny JP, Shapovalova N, Shepard N, Shulga L, Sigler AR, Siverts L, Soliman S, Somasundaram S, Staats B, Stewart K, Szelenyi E, Tieu M, Trader C, Tran A, van Velthoven CTJ, Walker M, Wang Y, Weed N, Wirthlin M, Wood T, Wynalda B, Yao Z, Zhou T, Ariza J, Dee N, Reding M, Ronellenfitch K, Mufti S, Sunkin SM, Smith KA, Esposito L, Waters J, Thyagarajan B, Yao S, Lein ES, Zeng H, Levi BP, Ngai J, Ting JT, Tasic B. Cell. 2025 May 16:S0092-8674(25)00513-6. doi: 10.1016/j.cell.2025.05.002. PubMed 40403729.
Backbone
  Vector backbone: pAAV2
  Vector type: AAV
Growth in bacteria
  Bacterial resistance: Ampicillin, 100 μg/mL
  Growth temperature: 37°C
  Growth strain: NEB Stable
  Copy number: High Copy
Gene/Insert
  Gene/Insert name: SYFP2
  Species: Synthetic
  Promoter: minBG
  Cloning method: Gibson Cloning
Terms and licenses: Academic/Nonprofit Terms; Industry Terms: Not Available to Industry
Depositor comments: 5' Cloning Site: SgrAI (destroyed), 3' Cloning Site: SgrAI (destroyed). Please visit https://doi.org/10.1101/2024.06.10.597244 for bioRxiv preprint.
How to cite: AiP1332 - pAAV-AiE2114m-minBG-SYFP2-WPRE-BGHpA was a gift from Allen Institute for Brain Science & Bosiljka Tasic (Addgene plasmid # 214483 ; http://n2t.net/addgene:214483 ; RRID:Addgene_214483)
