[The description below was written by a language model from this plasmid's Addgene catalogue record and pLannotate feature annotations shown in this document.]
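Description:
AiP1332 - pAAV-AiE2114m-minBG-SYFP2-WPRE-BGHpA is an AAV transfer plasmid built on a pAAV2 backbone, intended for packaging into recombinant adeno-associated virus and delivery to brain tissue. In bacteria it is maintained by a high-copy ColE1/pUC-type origin and selected with ampicillin through the β-lactamase gene and its native promoter. An f1 phage origin and small remnants of the pBR322 bom and rop regions are also present in the backbone. The record lists a recombination-deficient strain for propagation, consistent with the need to keep the repeat-rich ITRs intact.

Between the AAV2 inverted terminal repeats, which provide the signals for genome replication and encapsidation, sits a compact reporter cassette. The AiE2114m enhancer is placed upstream of minBG, a minimal promoter that by design has little activity on its own, so that transcription depends on the enhancer and reflects its cell-type specificity. This pair drives SYFP2, a rapidly maturing monomeric yellow fluorescent protein derived from Aequorea victoria. A WPRE, annotated as two fragments and so probably a shortened version, boosts transcript stability and expression, and the bovine growth hormone polyadenylation signal ends the transcript. The automated annotation does not label the enhancer or minimal promoter, but an unannotated stretch between the left ITR and SYFP2 is where they would lie. The left ITR is detected only as two short fragments, whereas the right ITR is annotated in full.

The construct belongs to a collection of enhancer AAVs developed for genetic access to cortical cell types. It serves to label particular brain cell populations fluorescently, although the record does not state which population AiE2114m targets.
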