Features (pLannotate 1.2.2; 14 found; start..end, strand, type, name):
     98..147     -  misc_feature   bom (fragment): basis of mobility region from pBR322
    249..284     -  CDS            rop (fragment): Rop protein, which maintains plasmids at low copy number; rop
    379..483     +  promoter       AmpR promoter: bla
    484..1344    +  CDS            AmpR: β-lactamase; bla; confers resistance to ampicillin, carbenicillin, and related antibiotics
   1515..2103    +  rep_origin     ori: high-copy-number ColE1/pMB1/pBR322/pUC origin of replication
   2176..2203    +  repeat_region  AAV2 ITR (fragment): inverted terminal repeat of adeno-associated virus serotype 2 inverted
   2232..2259    +  repeat_region  AAV2 ITR (fragment): inverted terminal repeat of adeno-associated virus serotype 2 inverted
   2797..3513    +  CDS            SYFP2: SYFP2 is a basic (constitutively fluorescent) yellow fluorescent protein published in 2006, derived from Aequorea victoria. It is reported to be a very rapidly-maturing monomer with moderate acid sensitivity.
   3553..3710    +  misc_feature   WPRE (fragment): woodchuck hepatitis virus posttranscriptional regulatory element
   3716..3796    +  misc_feature   WPRE (fragment): woodchuck hepatitis virus posttranscriptional regulatory element
   3813..3924    +  polyA_signal   bGH poly(A) signal: bovine growth hormone polyadenylation signal
   4042..4182    +  repeat_region  AAV2 ITR: inverted terminal repeat of adeno-associated virus serotype 2 inverted
   4187..4238    -  misc_feature   bom (fragment): basis of mobility region from pBR322
   4257..97      +  rep_origin     f1 ori (across the origin) (sequence partly withheld): f1 bacteriophage origin of replication; arrow indicates direction of (+) strand synthesis
>Addgene plasmid #214483 | AiP1332 - pAAV-AiE2114m-minBG-SYFP2-WPRE-BGHpA | addgene full sequence | sequence record 432531 | Addgene NGS Result
TAAGGGATTTTGCCGATTTCGGTCTATTGGTTAAAAAATGAGCTGATTTAACAAAAATTTAACGCGAATT
TTAACAAAATATTAACGTTTACAATTTTATGGTGCACTCTCAGTACAATCTGCTCTGATGCCGCATAGTT
AAGCCAGCCCCGACACCCGCCAACACCCGCTGACGCGCCCTGACGGGCTTGTCTGCTCCCGGCATCCGCT
TACAGACAAGCTGTGACCGTCTCCGGGAGCTGCATGTGTCAGAGGTTTTCACCGTCATCACCGAAACGCG
CGAGACGAAAGGGCCTCGTGATACGCCTATTTTTATAGGTTAATGTCATGATAATAATGGTTTCTTAGAC
GTCAGGTGGCACTTTTCGGGGAAATGTGCGCGGAACCCCTATTTGTTTATTTTTCTAAATACATTCAAAT
ATGTATCCGCTCATGAGACAATAACCCTGATAAATGCTTCAATAATATTGAAAAAGGAAGAGTATGAGTA
TTCAACATTTCCGTGTCGCCCTTATTCCCTTTTTTGCGGCATTTTGCCTTCCTGTTTTTGCTCACCCAGA
AACGCTGGTGAAAGTAAAAGATGCTGAAGATCAGTTGGGTGCACGAGTGGGTTACATCGAACTGGATCTC
AACAGCGGTAAGATCCTTGAGAGTTTTCGCCCCGAAGAACGTTTTCCAATGATGAGCACTTTTAAAGTTC
TGCTATGTGGCGCGGTATTATCCCGTATTGACGCCGGGCAAGAGCAACTCGGTCGCCGCATACACTATTC
TCAGAATGACTTGGTTGAGTACTCACCAGTCACAGAAAAGCATCTTACGGATGGCATGACAGTAAGAGAA
TTATGCAGTGCTGCCATAACCATGAGTGATAACACTGCGGCCAACTTACTTCTGACAACGATCGGAGGAC
CGAAGGAGCTAACCGCTTTTTTGCACAACATGGGGGATCATGTAACTCGCCTTGATCGTTGGGAACCGGA
GCTGAATGAAGCCATACCAAACGACGAGCGTGACACCACGATGCCTGTAGCAATGGCAACAACGTTGCGC
AAACTATTAACTGGCGAACTACTTACTCTAGCTTCCCGGCAACAATTAATAGACTGGATGGAGGCGGATA
AAGTTGCAGGACCACTTCTGCGCTCGGCCCTTCCGGCTGGCTGGTTTATTGCTGATAAATCTGGAGCCGG
TGAGCGTGGGTCTCGCGGTATCATTGCAGCACTGGGGCCAGATGGTAAGCCCTCCCGTATCGTAGTTATC
TACACGACGGGGAGTCAGGCAACTATGGATGAACGAAATAGACAGATCGCTGAGATAGGTGCCTCACTGA
TTAAGCATTGGTAACTGTCAGACCAAGTTTACTCATATATACTTTAGATTGATTTAAAACTTCATTTTTA
ATTTAAAAGGATCTAGGTGAAGATCCTTTTTGATAATCTCATGACCAAAATCCCTTAACGTGAGTTTTCG
TTCCACTGAGCGTCAGACCCCGTAGAAAAGATCAAAGGATCTTCTTGAGATCCTTTTTTTCTGCGCGTAA
TCTGCTGCTTGCAAACAAAAAAACCACCGCTACCAGCGGTGGTTTGTTTGCCGGATCAAGAGCTACCAAC
TCTTTTTCCGAAGGTAACTGGCTTCAGCAGAGCGCAGATACCAAATACTGTTCTTCTAGTGTAGCCGTAG
TTAGGCCACCACTTCAAGAACTCTGTAGCACCGCCTACATACCTCGCTCTGCTAATCCTGTTACCAGTGG
CTGCTGCCAGTGGCGATAAGTCGTGTCTTACCGGGTTGGACTCAAGACGATAGTTACCGGATAAGGCGCA
GCGGTCGGGCTGAACGGGGGGTTCGTGCACACAGCCCAGCTTGGAGCGAACGACCTACACCGAACTGAGA
TACCTACAGCGTGAGCTATGAGAAAGCGCCACGCTTCCCGAAGGGAGAAAGGCGGACAGGTATCCGGTAA
GCGGCAGGGTCGGAACAGGAGAGCGCACGAGGGAGCTTCCAGGGGGAAACGCCTGGTATCTTTATAGTCC
TGTCGGGTTTCGCCACCTCTGACTTGAGCGTCGATTTTTGTGATGCTCGTCAGGGGGGCGGAGCCTATGG
AAAAACGCCAGCAACGCGGCCTTTTTACGGTTCCTGGCCTTTTGCTGGCCTTTTGCTCACATGTCCTGCA
GGCAGCTGCGCGCTCGCTCGCTCACTGAGGCCGCCCGGGCGTCGGGCGACCTTTGGTCGCCCGGCCTCAG
TGAGCGAGCGAGCGCGCAGAGAGGGAGTGGCCAACTCCATCACTAGGGGTTCCTGCGGCCGCACGCGTTT
GGCATTTGACATTTACCTGAAGTCTGTCTTGTGCCGGGTCCTGTCCCCAGGTTGGGTCTAAGTCTCACGC
TGGATCTCAGTGCTCACAGCTTCCTCCAGAACATACCTGCTCTGGCATTATCTTTCCTGAGCAGATGCTA
GAACTTGGCTCAGAGTGATGAAGAGGAAGTGTGTCCTCTGGCTAAAGTCCAGGGGTTGCAGAGGGGAGTG
TGTGAGATATTTTAATACATACCTATCTTGAGAAGGTAGCAGGGGTGTTAAAGCATATGTAATCATCCAG
GCTTCTTCATATCTCAAGAAATCTAGCATAGCACAAAGATGGGCTAGATGTACCCAAAGGTGCATGCAAA
ACGTAAGCAGCTTCTTGTTTCCTATTTCACTGAGTTTGAGCTCGGGCTGGGCATAAAAGTCAGGGCAGAG
CCATCTATTGCTTACATTTGCTTCTGGGATCCAGATCTTTCGAAGCTAGCGCTACCGGTCGCCACCATGG
TGAGCAAGGGCGAGGAGCTGTTCACCGGGGTGGTGCCCATCCTGGTCGAGCTGGACGGCGACGTAAACGG
CCACAAGTTCAGCGTGTCCGGCGAGGGCGAGGGCGATGCCACCTACGGCAAGCTGACCCTGAAGCTGATC
TGCACCACCGGCAAGCTGCCCGTGCCCTGGCCCACCCTCGTGACCACCCTGGGCTACGGCGTGCAGTGCT
TCGCCCGCTACCCCGACCACATGAAGCAGCACGACTTCTTCAAGTCCGCCATGCCCGAAGGCTACGTCCA
GGAGCGCACCATCTTCTTCAAGGACGACGGCAACTACAAGACCCGCGCCGAGGTGAAGTTCGAGGGCGAC
ACCCTGGTGAACCGCATCGAGCTGAAGGGCATCGACTTCAAGGAGGACGGCAACATCCTGGGGCACAAGC
TGGAGTACAACTACAACAGCCACAACGTCTATATCACCGCCGACAAGCAGAAGAACGGCATCAAGGCCAA
CTTCAAGATCCGCCACAACATCGAGGACGGCGGCGTGCAGCTCGCCGACCACTACCAGCAGAACACCCCC
ATCGGCGACGGCCCCGTGCTGCTGCCCGACAACCACTACCTGAGCTACCAGTCCAAGCTGAGCAAAGACC
CCAACGAGAAGCGCGATCACATGGTCCTGCTGGAGTTCGTGACCGCCGCCGGGATCACTCTCGGCATGGA
CGAGCTGTACAAGTAAGTCGACGGCGCGCCGCGGCCGCGAATTCGATATCATAATCAACCTCTGGATTAC
AAAATTTGTGAAAGATTGACTGGTATTCTTAACTATGTTGCTCCTTTTACGCTATGTGGATACGCTGCTT
TAATGCCTTTGTATCATGCTATTGCTTCCCGTATGGCTTTCATTTTCTCCTCCTTGTATAAATCCTGGTT
AGTTCTTGCCACGGCGGAACTCATCGCCGCCTGCCTTGCCCGCTGCTGGACAGGGGCTCGGCTGTTGGGC
ACTGACAATTCCGTGGCTCGAGAGATCTTCGACTGTGCCTTCTAGTTGCCAGCCATCTGTTGTTTGCCCC
TCCCCCGTGCCTTCCTTGACCCTGGAAGGTGCCACTCCCACTGTCCTTTCCTAATAAAATGAGGAAATTG
CATCGCATTGTCTGAGTAGGTGTCATTCTATTCTGGGGGGTGGGGTGGGGCAGGACAGCAAGGGGGAGGA
TTGGGAAGACAATAGCAGGCATGAGATCTCACGTGCGGACCGAGCGGCCGCAGGAACCCCTAGTGATGGA
GTTGGCCACTCCCTCTCTGCGCGCTCGCTCGCTCACTGAGGCCGGGCGACCAAAGGTCGCCCGACGCCCG
GGCTTTGCCCGGGCGGCCTCAGTGAGCGAGCGAGCGCGCAGCTGCCTGCAGGGGCGCCTGATGCGGTATT
TTCTCCTTACGCATCTGTGCGGTATTTCACACCGCATA
[95 nt withheld, positions 4239-4333]
T
[46 nt withheld, positions 4335-4380]
C
[141 nt withheld, positions 4382-4522]
CCTTTGACGTTGGAGTCCACGTTCTTT
[37 nt withheld, positions 4550-4586]
ACTCTATCTCGGGCTATTCTTTTGATTTA
